>Addgene plasmid #157054 | pD649-HAsp-CCL4-COMP5AP-AviTag-9xHis | depositor full sequence | sequence record 303217 | Full Sequence
TTTCAATATTATTGAAGCATTTATCAGGGTTATTGTCTCATGAGCGGATACATATTTGAATGTATTTAGA
AAAATAAACAAATAGGGGTCAGTGTTACAACCAATTAACCAATTCTGAACATTATCGCGAGCCCATTTAT
ACCTGAATATGGCTCATAACACCCCTTGCTCATGACCAAAATCCCTTAACGTGAGTTACGCGCGCGTCGT
TCCACTGAGCGTCAGACCCCGTAGAAAAGATCAAAGGATCTTCTTGAGATCCTTTTTTTCTGCGCGTAAT
CTGCTGCTTGCAAACAAAAAAACCACCGCTACCAGCGGTGGTTTGTTTGCCGGATCAAGAGCTACCAACT
CTTTTTCCGAAGGTAACTGGCTTCAGCAGAGCGCAGATACCAAATACTGTTCTTCTAGTGTAGCCGTAGT
TAGCCCACCACTTCAAGAACTCTGTAGCACCGCCTACATACCTCGCTCTGCTAATCCTGTTACCAGTGGC
TGCTGCCAGTGGCGATAAGTCGTGTCTTACCGGGTTGGACTCAAGACGATAGTTACCGGATAAGGCGCAG
CGGTCGGGCTGAACGGGGGGTTCGTGCACACAGCCCAGCTTGGAGCGAACGACCTACACCGAACTGAGAT
ACCTACAGCGTGAGCTATGAGAAAGCGCCACGCTTCCCGAAGGGAGAAAGGCGGACAGGTATCCGGTAAG
CGGCAGGGTCGGAACAGGAGAGCGCACGAGGGAGCTTCCAGGGGGAAACGCCTGGTATCTTTATAGTCCT
GTCGGGTTTCGCCACCTCTGACTTGAGCGTCGATTTTTGTGATGCTCGTCAGGGGGGCGGAGCCTATGGA
AAAACGCCAGCAACGCGGCCTTTTTACGGTTCCTGGCCTTTTGCTGGCCTTTTGCTCACATGTTCTTTCC
TGCGTTATCCCCTGATTCTGTGGATAACCGTATTACCGCCTTTGAGTGAGCTGATACCGCTCGCCGCAGC
CGAACGACCGAGCGCAGCGAGTCAGTGAGCGAGGAAGCGGAAGGCGAGAGTAGGGAACTGCCAGGCATCA
AACTAAGCAGAAGGCCCCTGACGGATGGCCTTTTTGCGTTTCTACAAACTCTTTCTGTGTTGTAAAACGA
CGGCCAGTCTTAAGCTCGGGCCCCCTGGGCGGTTCTGATAACGAGTAATCGTTAATCCGCAAATAACGTA
AAAACCCGCTTCGGCGGGTTTTTTTATGGGGGGAGTTTAGGGAAAGAGCATTTGTCAGAATATTTAAGGG
CGCCTGTCACTTTGCTTGATATATGAGAATTATTTAACCTTATAAATGAGAAAAAAGCAACGCACTTTAA
ATAAGATACGTTGCTTTTTCGATTGATGAACACCTATAATTAAACTATTCATCTATTATTTATGATTTTT
TGTATATACAATATTTCTAGTTTGTTAAAGAGAATTAAGAAAATAAATCTCGAAAATAATAAAGGGAAAA
TCAGTTTTTGATATCAAAATTATACATGTCAACGATAATACAAAATATAATACAAACTATAAGATGTTAT
CAGTATTTATTATCATTTAGAATAAATTTTGTGTCGCCCTTAATTGTGAGCGGATAACAATTACGAGCTT
CATGCACAGTGGCGTTGACTCAATATTGGCCATTAGCCATATTATTCATTGGTTATATAGCATAAATCAA
TATTGGCTATTGGCCATTGCATACGTTGTATCTATATCATAATATGTACATTTATATTGGCTCATGTCCA
ATATGACCGCCATGTTGGCATTGATTATTGACTAGTTATTAATAGTAATCAATTACGGGGTCATTAGTTC
ATAGCCCATATATGGAGTTCCGCGTTACATAACTTACGGTAAATGGCCCGCCTGGCTGACCGCCCAACGA
CCCCCGCCCATTGACGTCAATAATGACGTATGTTCCCATAGTAACGCCAATAGGGACTTTCCATTGACGT
CAATGGGTGGAGTATTTACGGTAAACTGCCCACTTGGCAGTACATCAAGTGTATCATATGCCAAGTACGC
CCCCTATTGACGTCAATGACGGTAAATGGCCCGCCTGGCATTATGCCCAGTACATGACCTTATGGGACTT
TCCTACTTGGCAGTACATCTACGTATTAGTCATCGCTATTACCATGGTGATGCGGTTTTGGCAGTACATC
AATGGGCGTGGATAGCGGTTTGACTCACGGGGATTTCCAAGTCTCCACCCCATTGACGTCAATGGGAGTT
TGTTTTGGCACCAAAATCAACGGGACTTTCCAAAATGTCGTAACAACTCCGCCCCATTGACGCAAATGGG
CGGTAGGCGTGTACGGTGGGAGGTCTATATAAGCAGAGCTCGTTTAGTGAACCGTCAGATCGCCTGGAGA
CGCCATCCACGCTGTTTTGACCTCCATAGAAGACACCGGGACCGATCCAGCCTCCGCGGCCGGGAACGGT
GCATTGGAACGCGGATTCCCCGTGCCAAGAGTGACGTAAGTACCGCCTATAGAGTCTATAGGCCCACCCC
CTTGGCTTCGTTAGAACGCGGCTACAATTAATACATAACCTTATGTATCATACACATACGATTTAGGTGA
CACTATAGAATAACATCCACTTTGCCTTTCTCTCCACAGGTGTCCACTCCCAGGTCCAACTGCACCTCGG
TTCTATCGAAAACGCGCCTGCTAGCGCCACCATGAAGACCATCATTGCCCTGAGCTACATCTTCTGCCTG
GTGTTCGCTGCGGCCGCCGCTCCTATGGGATCTGATCCTCCTACCGCCTGCTGCTTCAGCTACACAGCCA
GAAAGCTGCCCCGGAACTTCGTGGTGGACTACTACGAGACAAGCAGCCTGTGTTCTCAGCCCGCCGTGGT
GTTTCAGACCAAGAGAAGCAAGCAAGTGTGCGCCGATCCTAGCGAGAGCTGGGTGCAAGAGTACGTGTAC
GACCTGGAACTGAATGGCGCGCCGGAAGATCAAGTTGATCCAAGATTGATTGATGGCAAGGGCGGATCTC
TGGAGGTGCTGTTCCAGGGACCAGGCGGAAGCGGCAATCCCGGCGGCGATCTGGCCCCCCAGATGCTGCG
CGAGCTGCAGGAGACCAATGCCGCCCTGCAGGACGTGCGCGAGCTGCTGCGCCACCGCGTGAAGGAGATC
ACCTTCCTGAAGAACACCGTGATGGAGTGCGACGCCTGCGGTATGCAGCCCTCTAGAGGCTCCGGCTCCA
TCATCCCAGTTGAGGAGGAGAACCCGGACTTCTGGAACCGCGAGGCAGCCGAGGCCCTGGGTGCCGCCAA
GAAGCTGCAGCCTGCACAGACAGCCGCCAAGAACCTCATCATCTTCCTGGGCGATGGGATGGGGGTGTCT
ACGGTGACAGCTGCCAGGATCCTAAAAGGGCAGAAGAAGGACAAACTGGGGCCTGAGATACCCCTGGCCA
TGGACCGCTTCCCATATGTGGCTCTGTCCAAGACATACAATGTAGACAAACATGTGCCAGACAGTGGAGC
CACAGCCACGGCCTACCTGTGCGGGGTCAAGGGCAACTTCCAGACCATTGGCTTGAGTGCAGCCGCCCGC
TTTAACCAGTGCAACACGACACGCGGCAACGAGGTCATCTCCGTGATGAATCGGGCCAAGAAAGCAGGGA
AGTCAGTGGGAGTGGTAACCACCACACGAGTGCAGCACGCCTCGCCAGCCGGCACCTACGCCCACACGGT
GAACCGCAACTGGTACTCGGACGCCGACGTGCCTGCCTCGGCCCGCCAGGAGGGGTGCCAGGACATCGCT
ACGCAGCTCATCTCCAACATGGACATTGACGTGATCCTAGGTGGAGGCCGAAAGTACATGTTTCGCATGG
GAACCCCAGACCCTGAGTACCCAGATGACTACAGCCAAGGTGGGACCAGGCTGGACGGGAAGAATCTGGT
GCAGGAATGGCTGGCGAAGCGCCAGGGTGCCCGGTATGTGTGGAACCGCACTGAGCTCATGCAGGCTTCC
CTGGACCCGTCTGTGACCCATCTCATGGGTCTCTTTGAGCCTGGAGACATGAAATACGAGATCCACCGAG
ACTCCACACTGGACCCCTCCCTGATGGAGATGACAGAGGCTGCCCTGCGCCTGCTGAGCAGGAACCCCCG
CGGCTTCTTCCTCTTCGTGGAGGGTGGTCGCATCGACCATGGTCATCATGAAAGCAGGGCTTACCGGGCA
CTGACTGAGACGATCATGTTCGACGACGCCATTGAGAGGGCGGGCCAGCTCACCAGCGAGGAGGACACGC
TGAGCCTCGTCACTGCCGACCACTCCCACGTCTTCTCCTTCGGAGGCTACCCCCTGCGAGGGAGCTCCAT
CTTCGGGCTGGCCCCTGGCAAGGCCCGGGACAGGAAGGCCTACACGGTCCTCCTATACGGAAACGGTCCA
GGCTATGTGCTCAAGGACGGCGCCCGGCCGGATGTTACCGAGAGCGAGAGCGGGAGCCCCGAGTATCGGC
AGCAGTCAGCAGTGCCCCTGGACGAAGAGACCCACGCAGGCGAGGACGTGGCGGTGTTCGCGCGCGGCCC
GCAGGCGCACCTGGTTCACGGCGTGCAGGAGCAGACCTTCATAGCGCACGTCATGGCCTTCGCCGCCTGC
CTGGAGCCCTACACCGCCTGCGACCTGGCGCCCCCCGCCGGCACCACCGACGCCGCGCACCCGGGTGGCG
GAGGACTGAACGACATCTTCGAGGCTCAGAAAATCGAATGGCACGAACATCACCATCACCATCACCATCA
CCATTAAGGCCGGCCTGTAGTCACTGGCACAACGCGTTACCCGGTAAGCCAATCGGGTATACACGGTCGT
CATACTGCAGACAGGGTTCTTCTACTTTGCAAGATAGTCTTGAGTAGTAAAATAAATAGATAGAGAAAAT
CAGCCTCGACTGTGCCTTCTAGTTGCCAGCCATCTGTTGTTTGCCCCTCCCCCGTGCCTTCCTTGACCCT
GGAAGGTGCCACTCCCACTGTCCTTTCCTAATAAAATGAGGAAATTGCATCACAACACTCAACCCTATCT
CGGTCTATTCTTTTGATTTATAAGGGATTTTGCCGATTTCGGCCTATTGGTTAAAAAATGAGCTGATTTA
ACAAAAATTTAACGCGAATTAATTCTGTGGAATGTGTGTCAGTTAGGGTGTGGAAAGTCCCCAGGCTCCC
CAGCAGGCAGAAGTATGCAAAGCATGCATCTCAATTAGTCAGCAACCAGGTGTGGAAAGTCCCCAGGCTC
CCCAGCAGGCAGAAGTATGCAAAGCATGCATCTCAATTAGTCAGCAACCATAGTCCCGCCCCTAACTCCG
CCCATCCCGCCCCTAACTCCGCCCAGTTCCGCCCATTCTCCGCCCCATGGCTGACTAATTTTTTTTATTT
ATGCAGAGGCCGAGGCCGCCTCTGCCTCTGAGCTATTCCAGAAGTAGTGAGGAGGCTTTTTTGGAGGCCT
AGGCTTTTGCAAAAAGCTCCCGGGAGCTTGTATATCCATTTTCGGATCTGATCAGCACGTGTTGACAATT
AATCATCGGCATAGTATATCGGCATAGTATAATACGACAAGGTGAGGAACTAAACCATGACCGAGTACAA
GCCCACGGTGCGCCTCGCCACCCGCGACGACGTCCCCAGGGCCGTACGCACCCTCGCCGCCGCGTTCGCC
GACTACCCCGCCACGCGCCACACCGTCGATCCGGACCGCCACATCGAGCGGGTCACCGAGCTGCAAGAAC
TCTTCCTCACGCGCGTCGGGCTCGACATCGGCAAGGTGTGGGTCGCGGACGACGGCGCCGCGGTGGCGGT
CTGGACCACGCCGGAGAGCGTCGAAGCGGGGGCGGTGTTCGCCGAGATCGGCCCGCGCATGGCCGAGTTG
AGCGGTTCCCGGCTGGCCGCGCAGCAACAGATGGAAGGCCTCCTGGCGCCGCACCGGCCCAAGGAGCCCG
CGTGGTTCCTGGCCACCGTCGGCGTCTCGCCCGACCACCAGGGCAAGGGTCTGGGCAGCGCCGTCGTGCT
CCCCGGAGTGGAGGCGGCCGAGCGCGCCGGGGTGCCCGCCTTCCTGGAGACATCCGCGCCCCGCAACCTC
CCCTTCTACGAGCGGCTCGGCTTCACCGTCACCGCCGACGTCGAGGTGCCCGAAGGACCGCGCACCTGGT
GCATGACCCGCAAGCCCGGTGCCTGACACGTGCTACGAGATTTCGATTCCACCGCCGCCTTCTATGAAAG
GTTGGGCTTCGGAATCGTTTTCCGGGACGCCGGCTGGATGATCCTCCAGCGCGGGGATCTCATGCTGGAG
TTCTTCGCCCACCCCAACTTGTTTATTGCAGCTTATAATGGTTACAAATAAAGCAATAGCATCACAAATT
TCACAAATAAAGCATTTTTTTCACTGCATTCTAGTTGTGGTTTGTCCAAACTCATCAATGTATCTTATCA
TGTCTGTATACCGTCGACCTCTAGCTAGAGCTTGGCGTAATCATGGTCATTACCAATGCTTAATCAGTGA
GGCACCTATCTCAGCGATCTGTCTATTTCGTTCATCCATAGTTGCCTGACTCCCCGTCGTGTAGATAACT
ACGATACGGGAGGGCTTACCATCTGGCCCCAGCGCTGCGATGATACCGCGAGAACCACGCTCACCGGCTC
CGGATTTATCAGCAATAAACCAGCCAGCCGGAAGGGCCGAGCGCAGAAGTGGTCCTGCAACTTTATCCGC
CTCCATCCAGTCTATTAATTGTTGCCGGGAAGCTAGAGTAAGTAGTTCGCCAGTTAATAGTTTGCGCAAC
GTTGTTGCCATCGCTACAGGCATCGTGGTGTCACGCTCGTCGTTTGGTATGGCTTCATTCAGCTCCGGTT
CCCAACGATCAAGGCGAGTTACATGATCCCCCATGTTGTGCAAAAAAGCGGTTAGCTCCTTCGGTCCTCC
GATCGTTGTCAGAAGTAAGTTGGCCGCAGTGTTATCACTCATGGTTATGGCAGCACTGCATAATTCTCTT
ACTGTCATGCCATCCGTAAGATGCTTTTCTGTGACTGGTGAGTACTCAACCAAGTCATTCTGAGAATAGT
GTATGCGGCGACCGAGTTGCTCTTGCCCGGCGTCAATACGGGATAATACCGCGCCACATAGCAGAACTTT
AAAAGTGCTCATCATTGGAAAACGTTCTTCGGGGCGAAAACTCTCAAGGATCTTACCGCTGTTGAGATCC
AGTTCGATGTAACCCACTCGTGCACCCAACTGATCTTCAGCATCTTTTACTTTCACCAGCGTTTCTGGGT
GAGCAAAAACAGGAAGGCAAAATGCCGCAAAAAAGGGAATAAGGGCGACACGGAAATGTTGAATACTCAT
ATTCTTCCTT
Features (pLannotate 1.2.2; 24 found; start..end, strand, type, name):
    119..143     -  CDS            KanR (fragment): aminoglycoside phosphotransferase; aph(3')-Ia; confers resistance to kanamycin
    254..842     +  rep_origin     ori: high-copy-number ColE1/pMB1/pBR322/pUC origin of replication
   1067..1084    +  terminator     rrnB T2 terminator (fragment): transcription terminator T2 from the E. coli rrnB gene
   1109..1128    -  CDS            lacZα (fragment): LacZα fragment of β-galactosidase; lacZ fragment
   1584..1600    +  protein_bind   lac operator: The lac repressor binds to the lac operator to inhibit transcription in E. coli. This inhibition can be relieved by adding lactose or isopropyl-β-D-thiogalactopyranoside (IPTG). lac repressor encoded by lacI
   1843..2146    +  enhancer       CMV enhancer: human cytomegalovirus immediate early enhancer
   2147..2350    +  promoter       CMV promoter: human cytomegalovirus (CMV) immediate early promoter
   2486..2529    +  intron         CMV intron (fragment): modified intron A from human cytomegalovirus
   2581..2599    +  promoter       SP6 promoter: promoter for bacteriophage SP6 RNA polymerase
   2603..2640    +  CDS            IgH signal sequence (fragment): signal sequence from the mouse immunoglobulin heavy chain variable region
   2689..2955    +  CDS            CCL4L1: CC4L_HUMAN - Also known as CCL4L, LAG1, SCYA4L1. Experimental evidence at protein level: Swiss-Prot protein existence level 1. Chemokine that induces chemotaxis of cells expressing CCR5 or CCR1. Inhibits HIV replication in peripheral blood monocytes that express CCR5. From Homo sapiens (Human).
   3052..3231    +  CDS            Comp (fragment): COMP_RAT - Experimental evidence at protein level: Swiss-Prot protein existence level 1. May play a role in the structural integrity of cartilage via its interaction with other extracellular matrix proteins such as the collagens and fibronectin. Can mediate the interaction of chondrocytes with the cartilage extracellular matrix through interaction with cell surface integrin receptors. Could play a role in the pathogenesis of osteoarthritis. Potent suppressor of apoptosis in both primary chondrocytes and transformed cells. Suppresses apoptosis by blocking the activation of caspase-3 and by indu
   3219..4671    +  CDS            SEAP (fragment): secreted alkaline phosphatase from human placenta The natural enzyme has a C-terminal transmembrane sequence that is replaced by a GPI anchor.
   4696..4737    +  CDS            AviTag™ (fragment): peptide tag that allows for enzymatic biotinylation
   4741..4764    +  CDS            8xHis: 8xHis affinity tag
   4910..5021    +  polyA_signal   bGH poly(A) signal: bovine growth hormone polyadenylation signal
   5022..5130    +  rep_origin     f1 ori (fragment): f1 bacteriophage origin of replication; arrow indicates direction of (+) strand synthesis
   5144..5473    +  promoter       SV40 promoter: SV40 enhancer and early promoter
   5521..5568    +  promoter       EM7 promoter: synthetic bacterial promoter&nbsp
   5587..6186    +  CDS            PuroR (fragment): puromycin N-acetyltransferase; pac from Streptomyces; confers resistance to puromycin
   6196..6321    +  CDS            ble (fragment): BLE_KLEPN - Experimental evidence at protein level: Swiss-Prot protein existence level 1. Binding protein with a strong affinity to the bleomycin family of antibiotics. Binds to CL990; an antimitotic-antibiotic compound. From Klebsiella pneumoniae.
   6316..6437    +  polyA_signal   SV40 poly(A) signal: SV40 polyadenylation signal
   6490..7350    -  CDS            AmpR: β-lactamase; bla; confers resistance to ampicillin, carbenicillin, and related antibiotics
   7353..89      -  promoter       AmpR promoter (fragment) (across the origin): bla
