[The description below was written by a language model from this plasmid's Addgene catalogue record and pLannotate feature annotations shown in this document.]
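Description:
pD649-HAsp-CCL4-COMP5AP-AviTag-9xHis is a mammalian expression plasmid built on the pD649 backbone for producing a secreted, multimerised form of the human chemokine CCL4 (MIP-1β). It is maintained in E. coli as a high-copy plasmid through a ColE1/pUC-type origin and selected with ampicillin via a β-lactamase gene. The feature table also shows an SV40 early/EM7 promoter cassette driving a puromycin N-acetyltransferase coding sequence followed by an SV40 polyadenylation signal, which could allow selection in mammalian cells, although the record does not describe such use. Small fragments annotated as KanR, lacZα, ble and f1 ori appear to be backbone remnants rather than functional elements. The depositor notes that some plasmids in this collection may carry an IS4-like transposase insertion upstream of the CMV promoter; none is annotated here.

Expression is driven by the CMV enhancer and promoter with a fragment of CMV intron A, and an SP6 promoter sits just upstream of the open reading frame, offering the option of in vitro transcription. The reading frame begins with a secretion signal (named HAsp in the construct; the annotation tool matches part of it to an immunoglobulin heavy chain leader), followed by the CCL4 insert cloned between retained NotI and AscI sites. The annotation software labels the insert as the closely related paralogue CCL4L1, whereas the catalogue states CCL4. Downstream, on the backbone, are the coiled-coil pentamerisation domain of rat cartilage oligomeric matrix protein, human placental alkaline phosphatase, an AviTag for enzymatic biotinylation and a polyhistidine tag, terminated by the bGH polyadenylation signal. The resulting pentameric, enzyme-tagged protein gives high-avidity binding with a colorimetric readout, a design suited to the extracellular protein–protein interaction screening described in the associated publication.
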