Addgene plasmid #157054: pD649-HAsp-CCL4-COMP5AP-AviTag-9xHis
Purpose: Mammalian expression of secreted protein fused to COMP5AP-AviTag-9xHis.
Depositing lab: Chris Garcia. Depositing organization: Stanford University. Publication: A Human IgSF Cell-Surface Interactome Reveals a Complex Network of Protein-Protein Interactions. Wojtowicz WM, Vielmetter J, Fernandes RA, Siepe DH, Eastman CL, Chisholm GB, Cox S, Klock H, Anderson PW, Rue SM, Miller JJ, Glaser SM, Bragstad ML, Vance J, Lam AW, Lesley SA, Zinn K, Garcia KC. Cell. 2020 Aug 20;182(4):1027-1043.e17. doi: 10.1016/j.cell.2020.07.025. PubMed 32822567.
Backbone
  Vector backbone: pD649
  Backbone size w/o insert (bp): 7153
  Vector type: Mammalian Expression
Growth in bacteria
  Bacterial resistance: Ampicillin, 100 μg/mL
  Growth temperature: 37°C
  Growth strain: DH5alpha
  Copy number: High Copy
Gene/Insert
  Gene/Insert name: CCL4
  Species: H. sapiens (human)
  Insert size (bp): 207
  Entrez Gene: CCL4 (a.k.a. ACT2, AT744.1, G-26, HC21, LAG-1, LAG1, MIP-1-beta, MIP1B, MIP1B1, SCYA2, SCYA4)
  Promoter: CMV/SP6
  Tag / fusion protein: COMP5AP-AviTag-9xHis (C terminal on backbone)
  Cloning method: Restriction Enzyme; 5′ cloning site GCGGCCGC (not destroyed); 3′ cloning site GGCGCGCC (not destroyed)
  Sequencing primers: 5′ ATTTAGGTGACACTATAG; 3′ CGTCGCACTCCATCACGGTG
Resource information
  A portion of this plasmid was derived from a plasmid made by: synthesis by ThermoFisher
Terms and licenses: Academic/Nonprofit Terms; Industry Terms: Not Available to Industry
Depositor comments: Some plasmids in this collection may have an IS4-like element ISVsa5 family transposase upstream of the CMV promoter.
How to cite: pD649-HAsp-CCL4-COMP5AP-AviTag-9xHis was a gift from Chris Garcia (Addgene plasmid # 157054 ; http://n2t.net/addgene:157054 ; RRID:Addgene_157054)
