>Addgene plasmid #157054 | pD649-HAsp-CCL4-COMP5AP-AviTag-9xHis | depositor partial sequence | sequence record 303218 | insert (secreted protein)
GCTCCTATGGGATCTGATCCTCCTACCGCCTGCTGCTTCAGCTACACAGCCAGAAAGCTGCCCCGGAACT
TCGTGGTGGACTACTACGAGACAAGCAGCCTGTGTTCTCAGCCCGCCGTGGTGTTTCAGACCAAGAGAAG
CAAGCAAGTGTGCGCCGATCCTAGCGAGAGCTGGGTGCAAGAGTACGTGTACGACCTGGAACTGAAT
